Addgene plasmid #197509: AAV-pCBh-ABE8e-nSpCas9(D10A)[N-term] (HES1468)
Purpose: Cbh promoter expression plasmid for N-terminal intein-split AAV construct with N-term of ABE8e-nSpCas9(D10A)
Depositing lab: Benjamin Kleinstiver. Depositing organization: Massachusetts General Hospital. Publication: Optimization of base editors for the functional correction of SMN2 as a treatment for spinal muscular atrophy. Alves CRR, Ha LL, Yaworski R, Sutton ER, Lazzarotto CR, Christie KA, Reilly A, Beauvais A, Doll RM, de la Cruz D, Maguire CA, Swoboda KJ, Tsai SQ, Kothary R, Kleinstiver BP. Nat Biomed Eng. 2023 Dec 6. doi: 10.1038/s41551-023-01132-z. PubMed 38057426.
Backbone
  Vector backbone: Cbh_v5 AAV-ABE N-terminal (Addgene Plasmid #137177)
  Vector type: AAV, CRISPR
Growth in bacteria
  Bacterial resistance: Ampicillin, 100 μg/mL
  Growth temperature: 37°C
  Growth strain: NEB Stable
  Copy number: High Copy
Gene/Insert
  Gene/Insert name: AAV-[ITR]-pCBh-BPNLS-TadA8e-nSpCas9(D10A)[N-term]-NpuN-BPNLS-[ITR] (alt names: HES1468; N-term AAV-ABE8e-nSpCas9(D10A))
  Species: Synthetic
  Mutation: ABE8e mutations in TadA and nSpCas9(D10A)
  Promoter: Cbh
  Tag / fusion protein: BPNLS (N terminal on insert); NpuN(intein)-BPNLS (C terminal on insert)
  Cloning method: Gibson Cloning
  Sequencing primers: 5′ oBK7321-GGGCTGTAATTAGCTGAGCAAGAGG; 3′ oBK219-GGGAGTGGCACCTTCCAGGGTC
Terms and licenses: Academic/Nonprofit Terms; Industry Terms: Not Available to Industry
Depositor comments: Please visit https://www.biorxiv.org/content/10.1101/2023.01.20.524978v1 for bioRxiv preprint.
How to cite: AAV-pCBh-ABE8e-nSpCas9(D10A)[N-term] (HES1468) was a gift from Benjamin Kleinstiver (Addgene plasmid # 197509 ; http://n2t.net/addgene:197509 ; RRID:Addgene_197509)
