[The description below was written by a language model from this plasmid's Addgene catalogue record and pLannotate feature annotations shown in this document.]
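Description:
AAV-pCBh-ABE8e-nSpCas9(D10A)[N-term] (HES1468) is an AAV transfer plasmid carrying the N-terminal half of an intein-split adenine base editor. It derives from the Cbh_v5 AAV-ABE N-terminal backbone. In bacteria it is maintained through a high-copy ColE1/pUC-type origin with ampicillin selection (AmpR under its own promoter). The plasmid also retains an f1 origin and leftover lac elements (lacZα and lacI fragments, CAP site, lac promoter and operator) that lie outside the viral cassette. AAV2 inverted terminal repeats flank the payload, one of them spanning the numbering origin of the 7,131-nt sequence, and mark the segment that is packaged into AAV particles.

Between the ITRs, the compact CBh promoter (CMV enhancer, chicken β-actin promoter and a hybrid CBA/MVM intron) drives a synthetic fusion protein. It begins with a bipartite nuclear localisation signal, followed by the evolved TadA8e deaminase (annotated as E. coli tadA) and the N-terminal portion of SpCas9 carrying the D10A nickase mutation. The automated annotation labels this region as dCas9 pieces, but the catalogue record describes it as a nickase. The Cas9 fragment is fused to the NpuN split-intein half, which the annotation matches to a cyanobacterial dnaE-N homologue, and to a second BPNLS. Two short WPRE fragments, probably a truncated form of this post-transcriptional enhancer, and a bGH polyadenylation signal complete the transcription unit.

A full base editor exceeds AAV packaging capacity, so this construct is meant to be co-delivered with a partner vector encoding the C-terminal intein half and the remainder of Cas9. Protein trans-splicing then reconstitutes full-length ABE8e in co-transduced cells. No guide RNA cassette is annotated here. The associated work concerned base editing of SMN2 as an approach to spinal muscular atrophy.
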