Features (pLannotate 1.2.2; 21 found; start..end, strand, type, name):
    121..278     +  CDS            lacZα (fragment): LacZα fragment of β-galactosidase; lacZ fragment
    283..711     +  rep_origin     f1 ori (sequence partly withheld): f1 bacteriophage origin of replication; arrow indicates direction of (+) strand synthesis
    764..868     +  promoter       AmpR promoter: bla
    869..1729    +  CDS            AmpR: β-lactamase; bla; confers resistance to ampicillin, carbenicillin, and related antibiotics
   1900..2488    +  rep_origin     ori: high-copy-number ColE1/pMB1/pBR322/pUC origin of replication
   2671..2763    +  CDS            lacI (fragment): lac repressor; lacI; The lac repressor binds to the lac operator to inhibit transcription in E. coli. This inhibition can be relieved by adding lactose or isopropyl-β-D-thiogalactopyranoside (IPTG).
   2776..2797    +  protein_bind   CAP binding site: CAP binding activates transcription in the presence of cAMP. E. coli catabolite activator protein
   2812..2842    +  promoter       lac promoter: promoter for the E. coli lac operon
   2850..2866    +  protein_bind   lac operator: The lac repressor binds to the lac operator to inhibit transcription in E. coli. This inhibition can be relieved by adding lactose or isopropyl-β-D-thiogalactopyranoside (IPTG). lac repressor encoded by lacI
   2916..3046    -  repeat_region  AAV2 ITR (fragment): inverted terminal repeat of adeno-associated virus serotype 2 inverted
   3069..3354    +  enhancer       CMV enhancer: human cytomegalovirus immediate early enhancer; contains an 18-bp deletion relative to the standard CMV enhancer
   3356..3633    +  promoter       chicken β-actin promoter: No description available
   3634..3861    +  intron         hybrid intron: hybrid between chicken β-actin (CBA) and minute virus of mice (MMV) introns (Gray et al., 2011)
   3936..4427    +  CDS            tadA: TADA_ECOLI - Also known as yfhC. Experimental evidence at protein level: Swiss-Prot protein existence level 1. Catalyzes the deamination of adenosine to inosine at the wobble position 34 of tRNA(Arg2). Essential for cell viability. From Escherichia coli (strain K12).
   4530..6131    +  CDS            dCas9(N): N-terminal portion of catalytically inactive Streptococcus pyogenes dCas9 carrying the D10A mutation (Zetsche et al., 2015)
   6132..6248    +  CDS            dCas9(C) (fragment): C-terminal portion of catalytically inactive Streptococcus pyogenes dCas9 carrying the N863A mutation (Zetsche et al., 2015)
   6246..6545    +  CDS            dnaE-N (fragment): DPO3A_SYNY3 - Experimental evidence at protein level: Swiss-Prot protein existence level 1. DNA polymerase III is a complex, multichain enzyme responsible for most of the replicative synthesis in bacteria. This DNA polymerase also exhibits 3' to 5' exonuclease activity. The alpha chain is the DNA polymerase (By similarity). From Synechocystis sp. (strain PCC 6803 / Kazusa).
   6626..6783    +  misc_feature   WPRE (fragment): woodchuck hepatitis virus posttranscriptional regulatory element
   6789..6871    +  misc_feature   WPRE (fragment): woodchuck hepatitis virus posttranscriptional regulatory element
   6875..7099    +  polyA_signal   bGH poly(A) signal: bovine growth hormone polyadenylation signal
   7108..107     +  repeat_region  AAV2 ITR (fragment) (across the origin): inverted terminal repeat of adeno-associated virus serotype 2 inverted
>Addgene plasmid #197509 | AAV-pCBh-ABE8e-nSpCas9(D10A)[N-term] (HES1468) | addgene full sequence | sequence record 391242 | Addgene NGS Result
CCACTCCCTCTCTGCGCGCTCGCTCGCTCACTGAGGCCGGGCGACCAAAGGTCGCCCGACGCCCGGGCTT
TGCCCGGGCGGCCTCAGTGAGCGAGCGAGCGCGCAGCCTTAATTAACCTAATTCACTGGCCGTCGTTTTA
CAACGTCGTGACTGGGAAAACCCTGGCGTTACCCAACTTAATCGCCTTGCAGCACATCCCCCTTTCGCCA
GCTGGCGTAATAGCGAAGAGGCCCGCACCGATCGCCCTTCCCAACAGTTGCGCAGCCTGAATGGCGAATG
GG
[124 nt withheld, positions 283-406]
C
[91 nt withheld, positions 408-498]
A
[49 nt withheld, positions 500-548]
CCTTTGACGTTGGAGTCCACGTTCTTTAATAGTGGACTCTTGTTCCAAACTGGAACAACACTCAACCCTA
TCTCGGTCTATTCTTTTGATTTATAAGGGATTTTGCCGATTTCGGCCTATTGGTTAAAAAATGAGCTGAT
TTAACAAAAATTTAACGCGAATTTTAACAAAATATTAACGCTTACAATTTAGGTGGCACTTTTCGGGGAA
ATGTGCGCGGAACCCCTATTTGTTTATTTTTCTAAATACATTCAAATATGTATCCGCTCATGAGACAATA
ACCCTGATAAATGCTTCAATAATATTGAAAAAGGAAGAGTATGAGTATTCAACATTTCCGTGTCGCCCTT
ATTCCCTTTTTTGCGGCATTTTGCCTTCCTGTTTTTGCTCACCCAGAAACGCTGGTGAAAGTAAAAGATG
CTGAAGATCAGTTGGGTGCACGAGTGGGTTACATCGAACTGGATCTCAACAGCGGTAAGATCCTTGAGAG
TTTTCGCCCCGAAGAACGTTTTCCAATGATGAGCACTTTTAAAGTTCTGCTATGTGGCGCGGTATTATCC
CGTATTGACGCCGGGCAAGAGCAACTCGGTCGCCGCATACACTATTCTCAGAATGACTTGGTTGAGTACT
CACCAGTCACAGAAAAGCATCTTACGGATGGCATGACAGTAAGAGAATTATGCAGTGCTGCCATAACCAT
GAGTGATAACACTGCGGCCAACTTACTTCTGACAACGATCGGAGGACCGAAGGAGCTAACCGCTTTTTTG
CACAACATGGGGGATCATGTAACTCGCCTTGATCGTTGGGAACCGGAGCTGAATGAAGCCATACCAAACG
ACGAGCGTGACACCACGATGCCTGTAGCAATGGCAACAACGTTGCGCAAACTATTAACTGGCGAACTACT
TACTCTAGCTTCCCGGCAACAATTAATAGACTGGATGGAGGCGGATAAAGTTGCAGGACCACTTCTGCGC
TCGGCCCTTCCGGCTGGCTGGTTTATTGCTGATAAATCTGGAGCCGGTGAGCGTGGGTCTCGCGGTATCA
TTGCAGCACTGGGGCCAGATGGTAAGCCCTCCCGTATCGTAGTTATCTACACGACGGGGAGTCAGGCAAC
TATGGATGAACGAAATAGACAGATCGCTGAGATAGGTGCCTCACTGATTAAGCATTGGTAACTGTCAGAC
CAAGTTTACTCATATATACTTTAGATTGATTTAAAACTTCATTTTTAATTTAAAAGGATCTAGGTGAAGA
TCCTTTTTGATAATCTCATGACCAAAATCCCTTAACGTGAGTTTTCGTTCCACTGAGCGTCAGACCCCGT
AGAAAAGATCAAAGGATCTTCTTGAGATCCTTTTTTTCTGCGCGTAATCTGCTGCTTGCAAACAAAAAAA
CCACCGCTACCAGCGGTGGTTTGTTTGCCGGATCAAGAGCTACCAACTCTTTTTCCGAAGGTAACTGGCT
TCAGCAGAGCGCAGATACCAAATACTGTTCTTCTAGTGTAGCCGTAGTTAGGCCACCACTTCAAGAACTC
TGTAGCACCGCCTACATACCTCGCTCTGCTAATCCTGTTACCAGTGGCTGCTGCCAGTGGCGATAAGTCG
TGTCTTACCGGGTTGGACTCAAGACGATAGTTACCGGATAAGGCGCAGCGGTCGGGCTGAACGGGGGGTT
CGTGCACACAGCCCAGCTTGGAGCGAACGACCTACACCGAACTGAGATACCTACAGCGTGAGCTATGAGA
AAGCGCCACGCTTCCCGAAGGGAGAAAGGCGGACAGGTATCCGGTAAGCGGCAGGGTCGGAACAGGAGAG
CGCACGAGGGAGCTTCCAGGGGGAAACGCCTGGTATCTTTATAGTCCTGTCGGGTTTCGCCACCTCTGAC
TTGAGCGTCGATTTTTGTGATGCTCGTCAGGGGGGCGGAGCCTATGGAAAAACGCCAGCAACGCGGCCTT
TTTACGGTTCCTGGCCTTTTGCTGGCCTTTTGCTCACATGTTCTTTCCTGCGTTATCCCCTGATTCTGTG
GATAACCGTATTACCGCCTTTGAGTGAGCTGATACCGCTCGCCGCAGCCGAACGACCGAGCGCAGCGAGT
CAGTGAGCGAGGAAGCGGAAGAGCGCCCAATACGCAAACCGCCTCTCCCCGCGCGTTGGCCGATTCATTA
ATGCAGCTGGCACGACAGGTTTCCCGACTGGAAAGCGGGCAGTGAGCGCAACGCAATTAATGTGAGTTAG
CTCACTCATTAGGCACCCCAGGCTTTACACTTTATGCTTCCGGCTCGTATGTTGTGTGGAATTGTGAGCG
GATAACAATTTCACACAGGAAACAGCTATGACCATGATTACGCCAGATTTAATTAAGGCTGCGCGCTCGC
TCGCTCACTGAGGCCGCCCGGGCAAAGCCCGGGCGTCGGGCGACCTTTGGTCGCCCGGCCTCAGTGAGCG
AGCGAGCGCGCAGAGAGGGAGTGGCCAACTCCATCACTAGGGGTTCCTGCGGCCTCTAGATCAGGGTACC
CGTTACATAACTTACGGTAAATGGCCCGCCTGGCTGACCGCCCAACGACCCCCGCCCATTGACGTCAATA
GTAACGCCAATAGGGACTTTCCATTGACGTCAATGGGTGGAGTATTTACGGTAAACTGCCCACTTGGCAG
TACATCAAGTGTATCATATGCCAAGTACGCCCCCTATTGACGTCAATGACGGTAAATGGCCCGCCTGGCA
TTGTGCCCAGTACATGACCTTATGGGACTTTCCTACTTGGCAGTACATCTACGTATTAGTCATCGCTATT
ACCATGGTCGAGGTGAGCCCCACGTTCTGCTTCACTCTCCCCATCTCCCCCCCCTCCCCACCCCCAATTT
TGTATTTATTTATTTTTTAATTATTTTGTGCAGCGATGGGGGCGGGGGGGGGGGGGGGGCGCGCGCCAGG
SGGGGSGGGGSGGGGSGAGGGGGGGGGSGGGGSGAGGSGGAGAGGTGCGGCGGCAGCCAATCAGAGCGGC
GCGCTCCGAAAGTTTCCTTTTATGGCGAGGCGGCGGCGGCGGCGGCCCTATAAAAAGCGAAGCGCGCGGC
GGGCGGGAGTCGCTGCGCGCTGCCTTCGCCCCGTGCCCCGCTCCGCCGCCGCCTCGCGCCGCCCGCCCCG
GCTCTGACTGACCGCGTTACTCCCACAGGTGAGCGGGCGGGACGGCCCTTCTCCTCCGGGCTGTAATTAG
CTGAGCAAGAGGTAAGGGTTTAAGGGATGGTTGGTTGGTGGGGTATTAATGTTTAATTACCTGGAGCACC
TGCCTGAAATCACTTTTTTTCAGGTTGGACCGGTGCCACCATGAAACGGACAGCCGACGGAAGCGAGTTC
GAGTCACCAAAGAAGAAGCGGAAAGTCTCTGAGGTGGAGTTTTCCCACGAGTACTGGATGAGACATGCCC
TGACCCTGGCCAAGAGGGCACGCGATGAGAGGGAGGTGCCTGTGGGAGCCGTGCTGGTGCTGAACAATAG
AGTGATCGGCGAGGGCTGGAACAGAGCCATCGGCCTGCACGACCCAACAGCCCATGCCGAAATTATGGCC
CTGAGACAGGGCGGCCTGGTCATGCAGAACTACAGACTGATTGACGCCACCCTGTACGTGACATTCGAGC
CTTGCGTGATGTGCGCCGGCGCCATGATCCACTCTAGGATCGGCCGCGTGGTGTTTGGCGTGAGGAACAG
CAAAAGAGGCGCCGCAGGCTCCCTGATGAACGTGCTGAACTACCCCGGCATGAATCACCGCGTCGAAATT
ACCGAGGGAATCCTGGCAGATGAATGTGCCGCCCTGCTGTGCGATTTCTACCGGATGCCTAGACAGGTGT
TCAATGCTCAGAAGAAGGCCCAGAGCTCCATCAACTCCGGAGGATCTAGCGGAGGCTCCTCTGGCTCTGA
GACACCTGGCACAAGCGAGAGCGCAACACCTGAAAGCAGCGGGGGCAGCAGCGGGGGGTCAGACAAGAAG
TACAGCATCGGCCTGGCCATCGGCACCAACTCTGTGGGCTGGGCCGTGATCACCGACGAGTACAAGGTGC
CCAGCAAGAAATTCAAGGTGCTGGGCAACACCGACCGGCACAGCATCAAGAAGAACCTGATCGGAGCCCT
GCTGTTCGACAGCGGCGAAACAGCCGAGGCCACCCGGCTGAAGAGAACCGCCAGAAGAAGATACACCAGA
CGGAAGAACCGGATCTGCTATCTGCAAGAGATCTTCAGCAACGAGATGGCCAAGGTGGACGACAGCTTCT
TCCACAGACTGGAAGAGTCCTTCCTGGTGGAAGAGGATAAGAAGCACGAGCGGCACCCCATCTTCGGCAA
CATCGTGGACGAGGTGGCCTACCACGAGAAGTACCCCACCATCTACCACCTGAGAAAGAAACTGGTGGAC
AGCACCGACAAGGCCGACCTGCGGCTGATCTATCTGGCCCTGGCCCACATGATCAAGTTCCGGGGCCACT
TCCTGATCGAGGGCGACCTGAACCCCGACAACAGCGACGTGGACAAGCTGTTCATCCAGCTGGTGCAGAC
CTACAACCAGCTGTTCGAGGAAAACCCCATCAACGCCAGCGGCGTGGACGCCAAGGCCATCCTGTCTGCC
AGACTGAGCAAGAGCAGACGGCTGGAAAATCTGATCGCCCAGCTGCCCGGCGAGAAGAAGAATGGCCTGT
TCGGAAACCTGATTGCCCTGAGCCTGGGCCTGACCCCCAACTTCAAGAGCAACTTCGACCTGGCCGAGGA
TGCCAAACTGCAGCTGAGCAAGGACACCTACGACGACGACCTGGACAACCTGCTGGCCCAGATCGGCGAC
CAGTACGCCGACCTGTTTCTGGCCGCCAAGAACCTGTCCGACGCCATCCTGCTGAGCGACATCCTGAGAG
TGAACACCGAGATCACCAAGGCCCCCCTGAGCGCCTCTATGATCAAGAGATACGACGAGCACCACCAGGA
CCTGACCCTGCTGAAAGCTCTCGTGCGGCAGCAGCTGCCTGAGAAGTACAAAGAGATTTTCTTCGACCAG
AGCAAGAACGGCTACGCCGGCTACATTGACGGCGGAGCCAGCCAGGAAGAGTTCTACAAGTTCATCAAGC
CCATCCTGGAAAAGATGGACGGCACCGAGGAACTGCTCGTGAAGCTGAACAGAGAGGACCTGCTGCGGAA
GCAGCGGACCTTCGACAACGGCAGCATCCCCCACCAGATCCACCTGGGAGAGCTGCACGCCATTCTGCGG
CGGCAGGAAGATTTTTACCCATTCCTGAAGGACAACCGGGAAAAGATCGAGAAGATCCTGACCTTCCGCA
TCCCCTACTACGTGGGCCCTCTGGCCAGGGGAAACAGCAGATTCGCCTGGATGACCAGAAAGAGCGAGGA
AACCATCACCCCCTGGAACTTCGAGGAAGTGGTGGACAAGGGCGCTTCCGCCCAGAGCTTCATCGAGCGG
ATGACCAACTTCGATAAGAACCTGCCCAACGAGAAGGTGCTGCCCAAGCACAGCCTGCTGTACGAGTACT
TCACCGTGTATAACGAGCTGACCAAAGTGAAATACGTGACCGAGGGAATGAGAAAGCCCGCCTTCCTGAG
CGGCGAGCAGAAAAAGGCCATCGTGGACCTGCTGTTCAAGACCAACCGGAAAGTGACCGTGAAGCAGCTG
AAAGAGGACTACTTCAAGAAAATCGAGTGCCTGTCCTACGAGACAGAGATCCTGACAGTGGAGTATGGCC
TGCTGCCAATCGGCAAGATCGTGGAGAAGAGGATCGAGTGTACCGTGTACTCTGTGGATAACAATGGCAA
CATCTATACACAGCCCGTGGCACAGTGGCACGATAGGGGAGAGCAGGAGGTGTTCGAGTATTGCCTGGAG
GACGGCAGCCTGATCAGGGCAACCAAGGACCACAAGTTCATGACAGTGGATGGCCAGATGCTGCCCATCG
ACGAGATTTTCGAGCGGGAGCTGGACCTGATGAGAGTGGATAACCTGCCTAATAGCGGAGGCAGTAAAAG
AACAGCAGACGGGAGTGAGTTTGAGCCCAAGAAAAAGAGAAAGGTGTAAGATCTGATAATCAACCTCTGG
ATTACAAAATTTGTGAAAGATTGACTGGTATTCTTAACTATGTTGCTCCTTTTACGCTATGTGGATACGC
TGCTTTAATGCCTTTGTATCATGCTATTGCTTCCCGTATGGCTTTCATTTTCTCCTCCTTGTATAAATCC
TGGTTAGTTCTTGCCACGGCGGAACTCATCGCCGCCTGCCTTGCCCGCTGCTGGACAGGGGCTCGGCTGT
TGGGCACTGACAATTCCGTGGTGCGACTGTGCCTTCTAGTTGCCAGCCATCTGTTGTTTGCCCCTCCCCC
GTGCCTTCCTTGACCCTGGAAGGTGCCACTCCCACTGTCCTTTCCTAATAAAATGAGGAAATTGCATCGC
ATTGTCTGAGTAGGTGTCATTCTATTCTGGGGGGTGGGGTGGGGCAGGACAGCAAGGGGGAGGATTGGGA
AGACAATAGCAGGCATGCTGGGGATGCGGTGGGCTCTATGGGCGGCCGCAGGAACCCCTAGTGATGGAGT
TGG
